Addgene plasmid #144991: TFORF3515
Purpose: Lentiviral vector for overexpressing transcription factor ORFs with unique 24-bp barcodes. Barcodes facilitate identification of transcription factors in pooled screens.
Depositing lab: Feng Zhang. Depositing organization: Broad Institute. Publication: A transcription factor atlas of directed differentiation. Joung J, Ma S, Tay T, Geiger-Schuller KR, Kirchgatterer PC, Verdine VK, Guo B, Arias-Garcia MA, Allen WE, Singh A, Kuksenko O, Abudayyeh OO, Gootenberg JS, Fu Z, Macrae RK, Buenrostro JD, Regev A, Zhang F. Cell. 2023 Jan 5;186(1):209-229.e26. doi: 10.1016/j.cell.2022.11.026. PubMed 36608654.
Backbone
  Vector backbone: pLX_TRC317
  Backbone manufacturer: Broad Institute Genetic Perturbation Platform
  Backbone size w/o insert (bp): 8264
  Vector type: Mammalian Expression, Lentiviral
  Selectable markers: Puromycin
Growth in bacteria
  Bacterial resistance: Ampicillin, 100 μg/mL
  Growth temperature: 37°C
  Growth strain: NEB Stable
  Copy number: High Copy
Gene/Insert
  Gene/Insert name: HDGF
  Species: H. sapiens (human)
  Insert size (bp): 926
  Entrez Gene: HDGF (a.k.a. HMG1L2)
  Promoter: EF1a
  Tag / fusion protein: V5 (C terminal on insert)
  Cloning method: Gateway Cloning
  Sequencing primers: 5′ GGGTGGAGACTGAAGTTAGGCCAG; 3′ CACATAGCGTAAAAGGAGCAACATAG
Resource information
  A portion of this plasmid was derived from a plasmid made by: Broad Institute Genetic Perturbation Platform
Terms and licenses: Academic/Nonprofit Terms; Industry Terms: Not Available to Industry
Depositor comments: NM_004494.2 Please test multiple small colonies in case of plasmid recombination. To make this collection available in a timely manner, a portion of this collection was not fully sequenced by Addgene. If an Addgene verified full plasmid sequence is not available, please contact us prior to placing an order to request the full sequence.
How to cite: TFORF3515 was a gift from Feng Zhang (Addgene plasmid # 144991 ; http://n2t.net/addgene:144991 ; RRID:Addgene_144991)
