[The description below was written by a language model from this plasmid's Addgene catalogue record and pLannotate feature annotations shown in this document.]
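Description:
TFORF3515 is a lentiviral mammalian expression plasmid built on the pLX_TRC317 backbone and carrying the human HDGF open reading frame (heparin-binding growth factor, also known as HMG1L2). It belongs to a collection of barcoded transcription factor ORF vectors. It is propagated in E. coli through a high-copy ColE1/pUC-type origin with ampicillin selection (AmpR). An f1 origin and remnants of lac and T7/T3 cloning-vector sequence are also present in the bacterial portion. The depositor notes that the plasmid can recombine, as repeat-containing lentiviral vectors often do.

The viral portion has a third-generation, self-inactivating layout. An RSV promoter drives a truncated HIV-1 5' LTR, followed by the Ψ packaging signal with a gag fragment, the RRE for Rev-dependent export of genomic RNA, a cPPT/CTS element, WPRE to enhance transcript expression, and a ΔU3 3' LTR with a downstream SV40 polyadenylation signal. Two cassettes lie between the LTRs. The first is an SV40 early promoter/origin driving puromycin N-acetyltransferase, which allows selection of transduced cells. The second is an EF-1α promoter driving HDGF. The ORF was inserted by Gateway cloning and is flanked by attB1 and attB2 sites, with a C-terminal V5 epitope tag that allows detection of the protein.

According to the catalogue entry, each vector in the collection carries a unique 24-bp barcode, but the feature table does not annotate it. The barcode identifies the ORF by sequencing, so the construct can be used alone for constitutive HDGF overexpression or pooled with other library members in overexpression screens such as directed differentiation studies.
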