Features (pLannotate 1.2.2; 34 found; start..end, strand, type, name):
      5..231     +  promoter       RSV promoter: Rous sarcoma virus enhancer/promoter
    232..412     +  LTR            5' LTR (truncated): truncated 5' long terminal repeat (LTR) from HIV-1
    459..584     +  misc_feature   HIV-1 Ψ: packaging signal of human immunodeficiency virus type 1
    568..931     +  CDS            HIV-1 gag (fragment): gag protein from human immunodeficiency virus 1; gag
   1077..1310    +  misc_feature   RRE: The Rev response element (RRE) of HIV-1 allows for Rev-dependent mRNA export from the nucleus to the cytoplasm.
   1687..1713    +  CDS            Rev (fragment): human immunodeficiency virus 1 (HIV-1) Rev protein; rev; enhances nuclear export of unspliced and incompletely spliced viral mRNAs
   1720..1743    +  promoter       SV40 promoter (fragment): SV40 early promoter
   1744..1815    +  promoter       SV40 promoter (fragment): SV40 enhancer and early promoter
   1839..1974    +  rep_origin     SV40 ori: SV40 origin of replication
   2020..2616    +  CDS            PuroR (fragment): puromycin N-acetyltransferase; pac from Streptomyces; confers resistance to puromycin
   2665..2782    +  misc_feature   cPPT/CTS: central polypurine tract and central termination sequence of HIV-1
   2847..2913    +  CDS            small t antigen (fragment): SV40 (simian virus 40) small t antigen
   2920..4098    +  promoter       EF-1α promoter: strong constitutive promoter for human elongation factor EF-1α
   4119..4136    +  protein_bind   attB1 (fragment): mutant version of attB; core recombination site for the Gateway® BP reaction BP Clonase™
   4142..4861    +  CDS            HDGF: HDGF_HUMAN - Also known as HMG1L2. Experimental evidence at protein level: Swiss-Prot protein existence level 1. [Isoform 3]: Has mitogenic activity for fibroblasts (PubMed:26845719). Heparin-binding protein (PubMed:26845719). From Homo sapiens (Human).
   4863..4887    -  protein_bind   attB2: mutant version of attB; recombination site for the Gateway® BP reaction BP Clonase™
   4895..4936    +  CDS            V5 tag: epitope tag from simian virus 5
   4952..5005    +  promoter       U6 promoter (fragment): RNA polymerase III promoter for human U6 snRNA
   5047..5635    +  misc_feature   WPRE: woodchuck hepatitis virus posttranscriptional regulatory element
   5686..5705    +  misc_feature   cPPT/CTS (fragment): central polypurine tract and central termination sequence of HIV-1
   5707..5940    +  LTR            3' LTR (ΔU3): self-inactivating 3' long terminal repeat (LTR) from HIV-1
   6018..6139    +  polyA_signal   SV40 poly(A) signal: SV40 polyadenylation signal
   6179..6314    +  rep_origin     SV40 ori: SV40 origin of replication
   6335..6353    -  promoter       T7 promoter: promoter for bacteriophage T7 RNA polymerase
   6361..6516    +  CDS            lacZα (fragment): LacZα fragment of β-galactosidase; lacZ fragment
   6521..6949    +  rep_origin     f1 ori (sequence partly withheld): f1 bacteriophage origin of replication; arrow indicates direction of (+) strand synthesis
   7002..7106    +  promoter       AmpR promoter: bla
   7107..7967    +  CDS            AmpR: β-lactamase; bla; confers resistance to ampicillin, carbenicillin, and related antibiotics
   8138..8726    +  rep_origin     ori: high-copy-number ColE1/pMB1/pBR322/pUC origin of replication
   8909..9001    +  CDS            lacI (fragment): lac repressor; lacI; The lac repressor binds to the lac operator to inhibit transcription in E. coli. This inhibition can be relieved by adding lactose or isopropyl-β-D-thiogalactopyranoside (IPTG).
   9014..9035    +  protein_bind   CAP binding site: CAP binding activates transcription in the presence of cAMP. E. coli catabolite activator protein
   9050..9080    +  promoter       lac promoter: promoter for the E. coli lac operon
   9088..9104    +  protein_bind   lac operator: The lac repressor binds to the lac operator to inhibit transcription in E. coli. This inhibition can be relieved by adding lactose or isopropyl-β-D-thiogalactopyranoside (IPTG). lac repressor encoded by lacI
   9149..9167    +  promoter       T3 promoter: promoter for bacteriophage T3 RNA polymerase
>Addgene plasmid #144991 | TFORF3515 | depositor full sequence | sequence record 287087 | Full Sequence
TTAATGTAGTCTTATGCAATACTCTTGTAGTCTTGCAACATGGTAACGATGAGTTAGCAACATGCCTTAC
AAGGAGAGAAAAAGCACCGTGCATGCCGATTGGTGGAAGTAAGGTGGTACGATCGTGCCTTATTAGGAAG
GCAACAGACGGGTCTGACATGGATTGGACGAACCACTGAATTGCCGCATTGCAGAGATATTGTATTTAAG
TGCCTAGCTCGATACATAAACGGGTCTCTCTGGTTAGACCAGATCTGAGCCTGGGAGCTCTCTGGCTAAC
TAGGGAACCCACTGCTTAAGCCTCAATAAAGCTTGCCTTGAGTGCTTCAAGTAGTGTGTGCCCGTCTGTT
GTGTGACTCTGGTAACTAGAGATCCCTCAGACCCTTTTAGTCAGTGTGGAAAATCTCTAGCAGTGGCGCC
CGAACAGGGACTTGAAAGCGAAAGGGAAACCAGAGGAGCTCTCTCGACGCAGGACTCGGCTTGCTGAAGC
GCGCACGGCAAGAGGCGAGGGGCGGCGACTGGTGAGTACGCCAAAAATTTTGACTAGCGGAGGCTAGAAG
GAGAGAGATGGGTGCGAGAGCGTCAGTATTAAGCGGGGGAGAATTAGATCGCGATGGGAAAAAATTCGGT
TAAGGCCAGGGGGAAAGAAAAAATATAAATTAAAACATATAGTATGGGCAAGCAGGGAGCTAGAACGATT
CGCAGTTAATCCTGGCCTGTTAGAAACATCAGAAGGCTGTAGACAAATACTGGGACAGCTACAACCATCC
CTTCAGACAGGATCAGAAGAACTTAGATCATTATATAATACAGTAGCAACCCTCTATTGTGTGCATCAAA
GGATAGAGATAAAAGACACCAAGGAAGCTTTAGACAAGATAGAGGAAGAGCAAAACAAAAGTAAGACCAC
CGCACAGCAAGCGGCCGCTGATCTTCAGACCTGGAGGAGGAGATATGAGGGACAATTGGAGAAGTGAATT
ATATAAATATAAAGTAGTAAAAATTGAACCATTAGGAGTAGCACCCACCAAGGCAAAGAGAAGAGTGGTG
CAGAGAGAAAAAAGAGCAGTGGGAATAGGAGCTTTGTTCCTTGGGTTCTTGGGAGCAGCAGGAAGCACTA
TGGGCGCAGCGTCAATGACGCTGACGGTACAGGCCAGACAATTATTGTCTGGTATAGTGCAGCAGCAGAA
CAATTTGCTGAGGGCTATTGAGGCGCAACAGCATCTGTTGCAACTCACAGTCTGGGGCATCAAGCAGCTC
CAGGCAAGAATCCTGGCTGTGGAAAGATACCTAAAGGATCAACAGCTCCTGGGGATTTGGGGTTGCTCTG
GAAAACTCATTTGCACCACTGCTGTGCCTTGGAATGCTAGTTGGAGTAATAAATCTCTGGAACAGATTTG
GAATCACACGACCTGGATGGAGTGGGACAGAGAAATTAACAATTACACAAGCTTAATACACTCCTTAATT
GAAGAATCGCAAAACCAGCAAGAAAAGAATGAACAAGAATTATTGGAATTAGATAAATGGGCAAGTTTGT
GGAATTGGTTTAACATAACAAATTGGCTGTGGTATATAAAATTATTCATAATGATAGTAGGAGGCTTGGT
AGGTTTAAGAATAGTTTTTGCTGTACTTTCTATAGTGAATAGAGTTAGGCAGGGATATTCACCATTATCG
TTTCAGACCCACCTCCCAACCCCGAGGGGACCCATGCATTGCATCTCAATTAGTCAGCAACCAGGTGTGG
AAAGTCCCCAGGCTCCCCAGCAGGCAGAAGTATGCAAAGCATGCGTCTCAATTAGTCAGCAACCATAGTC
CCGCCCCTAACTCCGCCCATCCCGCCCCTAACTCCGCCCAGTTCCGCCCATTCTCCGCCCCATGGCTGAC
TAATTTTTTTTATTTATGCAGAGGCCGAGGCCGCCTCGGCCTCTGAGCTATTCCAGAAGTAGTGAGGAGG
CTTTTTTGGAGGCCTAGGCTTTTGCAAAAAGCTTTCTAGAGGTACCACCGGAGCTTACCATGACCGAGTA
CAAGCCCACGGTGCGCCTCGCCACCCGCGACGACGTCCCCAGGGCCGTACGCACCCTCGCCGCCGCGTTC
GCCGACTACCCCGCCACGCGCCACACCGTCGATCCGGACCGCCACATCGAGCGGGTCACCGAGCTGCAAG
AACTCTTCCTCACGCGCGTCGGGCTCGACATCGGCAAGGTGTGGGTCGCGGACGACGGCGCCGCCGTGGC
GGTCTGGACCACGCCGGAGAGCGTCGAAGCGGGGGCGGTGTTCGCCGAGATCGGCCCGCGCATGGCCGAG
TTGAGCGGTTCCCGGCTGGCCGCGCAGCAACAGATGGAAGGCCTCCTGGCGCCGCACCGGCCCAAGGAGC
CCGCGTGGTTCCTGGCCACCGTCGGCGTCTCGCCCGACCACCAGGGCAAGGGTCTGGGCAGCGCCGTCGT
GCTCCCCGGAGTGGAGGCGGCCGAGCGCGCCGGGGTGCCCGCCTTCCTGGAGACCTCCGCGCCCCGCAAC
CTCCCCTTCTACGAGCGGCTCGGCTTCACCGTCACCGCCGACGTCGAGGTGCCCGAAGGACCGCGCACCT
GGTGCATGACCCGCAAGCCCGGTGCCAGTTAACGAATTCTAGATCTTGAGACAAATGGCAGTATTCATCC
ACAATTTTAAAAGAAAAGGGGGGATTGGGGGGTACAGTGCAGGGGAAAGAATAGTAGACATAATAGCAAC
AGACATACAAACTAAAGAATTACAAAAACAAATTACAAAAATTCAAAATTTTCGGGTTTATTACAGGGAC
AGCAGAGATCCACTTTGGCGCCGGCTCGAGGCCTGCAGGTGCAAAGATGGATAAAGTTTTAAACAGAGAG
GAATCTTTGCAGCTAATGGACCTTCTAGGTCTTGAAAGGAGTGGGAATTGGCTCCGGTGCCCGTCAGTGG
GCAGAGCGCACATCGCCCACAGTCCCCGAGAAGTTGGGGGGAGGGGTCGGCAATTGAACCGGTGCCTAGA
GAAGGTGGCGCGGGGTAAACTGGGAAAGTGATGTCGTGTACTGGCTCCGCCTTTTTCCCGAGGGTGGGGG
AGAACCGTATATAAGTGCAGTAGTCGCCGTGAACGTTCTTTTTCGCAACGGGTTTGCCGCCAGAACACAG
GTAAGTGCCGTGTGTGGTTCCCGCGGGCCTGGCCTCTTTACGGGTTATGGCCCTTGCGTGCCTTGAATTA
CTTCCACCTGGCTGCAGTACGTGATTCTTGATCCCGAGCTTCGGGTTGGAAGTGGGTGGGAGAGTTCGAG
GCCTTGCGCTTAAGGAGCCCCTTCGCCTCGTGCTTGAGTTGAGGCCTGGCCTGGGCGCTGGGGCCGCCGC
GTGCGAATCTGGTGGCACCTTCGCGCCTGTCTCGCTGCTTTCGATAAGTCTCTAGCCATTTAAAATTTTT
GATGACCTGCTGCGACGCTTTTTTTCTGGCAAGATAGTCTTGTAAATGCGGGCCAAGATCTGCACACTGG
TATTTCGGTTTTTGGGGCCGCGGGCGGCGACGGGGCCCGTGCGTCCCAGCGCACATGTTCGGCGAGGCGG
GGCCTGCGAGCGCGGCCACCGAGAATCGGACGGGGGTAGTCTCAAGCTGGCCGGCCTGCTCTGGTGCCTG
GCCTCGCGCCGCCGTGTATCGCCCCGCCCTGGGCGGCAAGGCTGGCCCGGTCGGCACCAGTTGCGTGAGC
GGAAAGATGGCCGCTTCCCGGCCCTGCTGCAGGGAGCTCAAAATGGAGGACGCGGCGCTCGGGAGAGCGG
GCGGGTGAGTCACCCACACAAAGGAAAAGGGCCTTTCCGTCCTCAGCCGTCGCTTCATGTGACTCCACGG
AGTACCGGGCGCCGTCCAGGCACCTCGATTAGTTCTCGAGCTTTTGGAGTACGTCGTCTTTAGGTTGGGG
GGAGGGGTTTTATGCGATGGAGTTTCCCCACACTGAGTGGGTGGAGACTGAAGTTAGGCCAGCTTGGCAC
TTGATGTAATTCTCCTTGGAATTTGCCCTTTTTGAGTTTGGATCTTGGTTCATTCTCAAGCCTCAGACAG
TGGTTCAAAGTTTTTTTCTTCCATTTCAGGTGTCGTGAGGCTAGCATCGATTGATCAACAAGTTTGTACA
AAAAAGTTGGCATGTCGCGATCCAACCGGCAGAAGGAGTACAAATGCGGGGACCTGGTGTTCGCCAAGAT
GAAGGGCTACCCACACTGGCCGGCCCGGATTGACGAGATGCCTGAGGCTGCCGTGAAATCAACAGCCAAC
AAATACCAAGTCTTTTTTTTCGGGACCCACGAGACGGCATTCCTGGGCCCCAAAGACCTCTTCCCTTACG
AGGAATCCAAGGAGAAGTTTGGCAAGCCCAACAAGAGGAAAGGGTTCAGCGAGGGGCTGTGGGAGATCGA
AAACAACCCTACTGTCAAGGCTTCCGGCTATCAGTCCTCCCAGAAAAAGAGCTGTGTGGAAGAGCCTGAA
CCAGAGCCCGAAGCTGCAGAGGGTGACGGTGATAAGAAGGGGAATGCAGAGGGCAGCAGCGACGAGGAAG
GGAAGCTGGTCATTGATGAGCCAGCCAAGGAGAAGAACGAGAAAGGAGCGTTGAAGAGGAGAGCAGGGGA
CTTGCTGGAGGACTCTCCTAAACGTCCCAAGGAGGCAGAAAACCCTGAAGGAGAGGAGAAGGAGGCAGCC
ACCTTGGAGGTTGAGAGGCCCCTTCCTATGGAGGTGGAAAAGAATAGCACCCCCTCTGAGCCCGGCTCTG
GCCGGGGGCCTCCCCAAGAGGAAGAAGAAGAGGAGGATGAAGAGGAAGAGGCTACCAAGGAAGATGCTGA
GGCCCCAGGCATCAGAGATCATGAGAGCCTGTACCCAACTTTCTTGTACAAAGTGGTTGATATCGGTAAG
CCTATCCCTAACCCTCTCCTCGGTCTCGATTCTACGTAGTAATGAACTAGTCCGTAACTTGAAAGTATTT
CGATTTCTTGGCTTTATATATCTTGTGGAAAGGACGAATTGACTAATAATCTATTTACCTCACGCGTTAA
GTCGACAATCAACCTCTGGATTACAAAATTTGTGAAAGATTGACTGGTATTCTTAACTATGTTGCTCCTT
TTACGCTATGTGGATACGCTGCTTTAATGCCTTTGTATCATGCTATTGCTTCCCGTATGGCTTTCATTTT
CTCCTCCTTGTATAAATCCTGGTTGCTGTCTCTTTATGAGGAGTTGTGGCCCGTTGTCAGGCAACGTGGC
GTGGTGTGCACTGTGTTTGCTGACGCAACCCCCACTGGTTGGGGCATTGCCACCACCTGTCAGCTCCTTT
CCGGGACTTTCGCTTTCCCCCTCCCTATTGCCACGGCGGAACTCATCGCCGCCTGCCTTGCCCGCTGCTG
GACAGGGGCTCGGCTGTTGGGCACTGACAATTCCGTGGTGTTGTCGGGGAAATCATCGTCCTTTCCTTGG
CTGCTCGCCTGTGTTGCCACCTGGATTCTGCGCGGGACGTCCTTCTGCTACGTCCCTTCGGCCCTCAATC
CAGCGGACCTTCCTTCCCGCGGCCTGCTGCCGGCTCTGCGGCCTCTTCCGCGTCTTCGCCTTCGCCCTCA
GACGAGTCGGATCTCCCTTTGGGCCGCCTCCCCGCGTCGACTTTAAGACCAATGACTTACAAGGCAGCTG
TAGATCTTAGCCACTTTTTAAAAGAAAAGGGGGGACTGGAAGGGCTAATTCACTCCCAACGAAGACAAGA
TCTGCTTTTTGCTTGTACTGGGTCTCTCTGGTTAGACCAGATCTGAGCCTGGGAGCTCTCTGGCTAACTA
GGGAACCCACTGCTTAAGCCTCAATAAAGCTTGCCTTGAGTGCTTCAAGTAGTGTGTGCCCGTCTGTTGT
GTGACTCTGGTAACTAGAGATCCCTCAGACCCTTTTAGTCAGTGTGGAAAATCTCTAGCAGTACGTATAG
TAGTTCATGTCATCTTATTATTCAGTATTTATAACTTGCAAAGAAATGAATATCAGAGAGTGAGAGGAAC
TTGTTTATTGCAGCTTATAATGGTTACAAATAAAGCAATAGCATCACAAATTTCACAAATAAAGCATTTT
TTTCACTGCATTCTAGTTGTGGTTTGTCCAAACTCATCAATGTATCTTATCATGTCTGGCTCTAGCTATC
CCGCCCCTAACTCCGCCCATCCCGCCCCTAACTCCGCCCAGTTCCGCCCATTCTCCGCCCCATGGCTGAC
TAATTTTTTTTATTTATGCAGAGGCCGAGGCCGCCTCGGCCTCTGAGCTATTCCAGAAGTAGTGAGGAGG
CTTTTTTGGAGGCCTAGGGACGTACCCAATTCGCCCTATAGTGAGTCGTATTACGCGCGCTCACTGGCCG
TCGTTTTACAACGTCGTGACTGGGAAAACCCTGGCGTTACCCAACTTAATCGCCTTGCAGCACATCCCCC
TTTCGCCAGCTGGCGTAATAGCGAAGAGGCCCGCACCGATCGCCCTTCCCAACAGTTGCGCAGCCTGAAT
GGCGAATGGG
[124 nt withheld, positions 6521-6644]
C
[91 nt withheld, positions 6646-6736]
A
[49 nt withheld, positions 6738-6786]
CCTTTGACGTTGGAGTCCACGTTCTTT
[37 nt withheld, positions 6814-6850]
ACCCTATCTCGGTCTATTCTTTTGATTTATAAGGGATTTTGCCGATTTCGGCCTATTGGTTAAAAAATGA
GCTGATTTAACAAAAATTTAACGCGAATTTTAACAAAATATTAACGCTTACAATTTAGGTGGCACTTTTC
GGGGAAATGTGCGCGGAACCCCTATTTGTTTATTTTTCTAAATACATTCAAATATGTATCCGCTCATGAG
ACAATAACCCTGATAAATGCTTCAATAATATTGAAAAAGGAAGAGTATGAGTATTCAACATTTCCGTGTC
GCCCTTATTCCCTTTTTTGCGGCATTTTGCCTTCCTGTTTTTGCTCACCCAGAAACGCTGGTGAAAGTAA
AAGATGCTGAAGATCAGTTGGGTGCACGAGTGGGTTACATCGAACTGGATCTCAACAGCGGTAAGATCCT
TGAGAGTTTTCGCCCCGAAGAACGTTTTCCAATGATGAGCACTTTTAAAGTTCTGCTATGTGGCGCGGTA
TTATCCCGTATTGACGCCGGGCAAGAGCAACTCGGTCGCCGCATACACTATTCTCAGAATGACTTGGTTG
AGTACTCACCAGTCACAGAAAAGCATCTTACGGATGGCATGACAGTAAGAGAATTATGCAGTGCTGCCAT
AACCATGAGTGATAACACTGCGGCCAACTTACTTCTGACAACGATCGGAGGACCGAAGGAGCTAACCGCT
TTTTTGCACAACATGGGGGATCATGTAACTCGCCTTGATCGTTGGGAACCGGAGCTGAATGAAGCCATAC
CAAACGACGAGCGTGACACCACGATGCCTGTAGCAATGGCAACAACGTTGCGCAAACTATTAACTGGCGA
ACTACTTACTCTAGCTTCCCGGCAACAATTAATAGACTGGATGGAGGCGGATAAAGTTGCAGGACCACTT
CTGCGCTCGGCCCTTCCGGCTGGCTGGTTTATTGCTGATAAATCTGGAGCCGGTGAGCGTGGGTCTCGCG
GTATCATTGCAGCACTGGGGCCAGATGGTAAGCCCTCCCGTATCGTAGTTATCTACACGACGGGGAGTCA
GGCAACTATGGATGAACGAAATAGACAGATCGCTGAGATAGGTGCCTCACTGATTAAGCATTGGTAACTG
TCAGACCAAGTTTACTCATATATACTTTAGATTGATTTAAAACTTCATTTTTAATTTAAAAGGATCTAGG
TGAAGATCCTTTTTGATAATCTCATGACCAAAATCCCTTAACGTGAGTTTTCGTTCCACTGAGCGTCAGA
CCCCGTAGAAAAGATCAAAGGATCTTCTTGAGATCCTTTTTTTCTGCGCGTAATCTGCTGCTTGCAAACA
AAAAAACCACCGCTACCAGCGGTGGTTTGTTTGCCGGATCAAGAGCTACCAACTCTTTTTCCGAAGGTAA
CTGGCTTCAGCAGAGCGCAGATACCAAATACTGTTCTTCTAGTGTAGCCGTAGTTAGGCCACCACTTCAA
GAACTCTGTAGCACCGCCTACATACCTCGCTCTGCTAATCCTGTTACCAGTGGCTGCTGCCAGTGGCGAT
AAGTCGTGTCTTACCGGGTTGGACTCAAGACGATAGTTACCGGATAAGGCGCAGCGGTCGGGCTGAACGG
GGGGTTCGTGCACACAGCCCAGCTTGGAGCGAACGACCTACACCGAACTGAGATACCTACAGCGTGAGCT
ATGAGAAAGCGCCACGCTTCCCGAAGGGAGAAAGGCGGACAGGTATCCGGTAAGCGGCAGGGTCGGAACA
GGAGAGCGCACGAGGGAGCTTCCAGGGGGAAACGCCTGGTATCTTTATAGTCCTGTCGGGTTTCGCCACC
TCTGACTTGAGCGTCGATTTTTGTGATGCTCGTCAGGGGGGCGGAGCCTATGGAAAAACGCCAGCAACGC
GGCCTTTTTACGGTTCCTGGCCTTTTGCTGGCCTTTTGCTCACATGTTCTTTCCTGCGTTATCCCCTGAT
TCTGTGGATAACCGTATTACCGCCTTTGAGTGAGCTGATACCGCTCGCCGCAGCCGAACGACCGAGCGCA
GCGAGTCAGTGAGCGAGGAAGCGGAAGAGCGCCCAATACGCAAACCGCCTCTCCCCGCGCGTTGGCCGAT
TCATTAATGCAGCTGGCACGACAGGTTTCCCGACTGGAAAGCGGGCAGTGAGCGCAACGCAATTAATGTG
AGTTAGCTCACTCATTAGGCACCCCAGGCTTTACACTTTATGCTTCCGGCTCGTATGTTGTGTGGAATTG
TGAGCGGATAACAATTTCACACAGGAAACAGCTATGACCATGATTACGCCAAGCGCGCAATTAACCCTCA
CTAAAGGGAACAAAAGCTGGAGCTGCAAGC
