>Addgene plasmid #144991 | TFORF3515 | depositor partial sequence | sequence record 287088 | Insert
ATCGATTGATCAACAAGTTTGTACAAAAAAGTTGGCATGTCGCGATCCAACCGGCAGAAGGAGTACAAAT
GCGGGGACCTGGTGTTCGCCAAGATGAAGGGCTACCCACACTGGCCGGCCCGGATTGACGAGATGCCTGA
GGCTGCCGTGAAATCAACAGCCAACAAATACCAAGTCTTTTTTTTCGGGACCCACGAGACGGCATTCCTG
GGCCCCAAAGACCTCTTCCCTTACGAGGAATCCAAGGAGAAGTTTGGCAAGCCCAACAAGAGGAAAGGGT
TCAGCGAGGGGCTGTGGGAGATCGAAAACAACCCTACTGTCAAGGCTTCCGGCTATCAGTCCTCCCAGAA
AAAGAGCTGTGTGGAAGAGCCTGAACCAGAGCCCGAAGCTGCAGAGGGTGACGGTGATAAGAAGGGGAAT
GCAGAGGGCAGCAGCGACGAGGAAGGGAAGCTGGTCATTGATGAGCCAGCCAAGGAGAAGAACGAGAAAG
GAGCGTTGAAGAGGAGAGCAGGGGACTTGCTGGAGGACTCTCCTAAACGTCCCAAGGAGGCAGAAAACCC
TGAAGGAGAGGAGAAGGAGGCAGCCACCTTGGAGGTTGAGAGGCCCCTTCCTATGGAGGTGGAAAAGAAT
AGCACCCCCTCTGAGCCCGGCTCTGGCCGGGGGCCTCCCCAAGAGGAAGAAGAAGAGGAGGATGAAGAGG
AAGAGGCTACCAAGGAAGATGCTGAGGCCCCAGGCATCAGAGATCATGAGAGCCTGTACCCAACTTTCTT
GTACAAAGTGGTTGATATCGGTAAGCCTATCCCTAACCCTCTCCTCGGTCTCGATTCTACGTAGTAATGA
ACTAGTCCGTAACTTGAAAGTATTTCGATTTCTTGGCTTTATATATCTTGTGGAAAGGACGAATTGACTA
ATAATCTATTTACCTC
