>Addgene plasmid #144991 | TFORF3515 | depositor partial sequence | sequence record 287089 | Barcode
ATTGACTAATAATCTATTTACCTC
