>Addgene plasmid #144991 | TFORF3515 | addgene partial sequence | sequence record 319894 | WPRE-R 5'-CATAGCGTAAAAGGAGCAACA-3'
TTTTGTAATCCAGAGGTTGATTGTCGACTTAACGCGTGAGGTAAATAGATTATTAGTCAATTCGTCCTTT
CCACAAGATATATAAAGCCAAGAAATCGAAATACTTTCAAGTTACGGACTAGTTCATTACTACGTAGAAT
CGAGACCGAGGAGAGGGTTAGGGATAGGCTTACCGATATCAACCACTTTGTACAAGAAAGTTGGGTACAG
GCTCTCATGATCTCTGATGCCTGGGGCCTCAGCATCTTCCTTGGTAGCCTCTTCCTCTTCATCCTCCTCT
TCTTCTTCCTCTTGGGGAGGCCCCCGGCCAGAGCCGGGCTCAGAGGGGGTGCTATTCTTTTCCACCTCCA
TAGGAAGGGGCCTCTCAACCTCCAAGGTGGCTGCCTCCTTCTCCTCTCCTTCAGGGTTTTCTGCCTCCTT
GGGACGTTTAGGAGAGTCCTCCAGCAAGTCCCCTGCTCTCCTCTTCAACGCTCCTTTCTCGTTCTTCTCC
TTGGCTGGCTCATCAATGACCAGCTTCCCTTCCTCGTCGCTGCTGCCCTCTGCATTCCCCTTCTTATCAC
CGTCACCCTCTGCAGCTTCGGGCTCTGGTTCAGGCTCTTCCACACAGCTCTTTTTCTGGGAGGACTGATA
GCCGGAAGCCTTGACAGTAGGGTTGTTTTCGATCTCCCACAGCCCCTCGCTGAACCCTTTCCTCTTGTTG
GGCTTGCCAAACTTCTCCTTGGA
